Addgene plasmid #122163: p3xEGFP-N1
Purpose: Expression of 3xEGFP
Depositing lab: Georg Mayr. Depositing organization: Universitaetsklinikum Hamburg-Eppendorf. Publication: A set of enhanced green fluorescent protein concatemers for quantitative determination of nuclear localization signal strength. Bohm J, Thavaraja R, Giehler S, Nalaskowski MM. Anal Biochem. 2017 Sep 15;533:48-55. doi: 10.1016/j.ab.2017.06.015. Epub 2017 Jun 30. PubMed 28669708.
Backbone
  Vector backbone: pEGFP-N1
  Vector type: Mammalian Expression
  Selectable markers: Neomycin (select with G418)
Growth in bacteria
  Bacterial resistance: Kanamycin, 50 μg/mL
  Growth temperature: 37°C
  Growth strain: DH5alpha
  Copy number: High Copy
Gene/Insert
  Gene/Insert name: 3xEGFP
  Promoter: CMV
  Cloning method: Restriction Enzyme; 5′ cloning site BspEI (destroyed during cloning); 3′ cloning site NotI (not destroyed)
  Sequencing primers: 5′ AGCTGGTTTAGTGAACCGTCA
Terms and licenses: Academic/Nonprofit Terms; Industry Terms: Not Available to Industry
Depositor comments: Please note: The MCS of multimeric EGFP vectors differs from the MCS of the monomeric EGFP vector (pEGFP-N1): G CTA GCG CTA CCG GAC TCA GAT CTC GAG CTC AAG CTT GAA ATC GAA TTC CCG CGG GCC CGG GAT CCA CCG GTC GCC ACC ATG GTG
How to cite: p3xEGFP-N1 was a gift from Georg Mayr (Addgene plasmid # 122163 ; http://n2t.net/addgene:122163 ; RRID:Addgene_122163)
