[The description below was written by a language model from this plasmid's Addgene catalogue record and pLannotate feature annotations shown in this document.]
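Description:
p3xEGFP-N1 is a mammalian expression plasmid built on the pEGFP-N1 backbone that encodes a tandem concatemer of three enhanced green fluorescent protein units. The feature table of the 6,157 nt sequenced record shows the human CMV immediate early enhancer and promoter followed by a multiple cloning site and then three consecutive EGFP coding regions (the first spanning the numbering origin of the circular map, the third annotated as a near full-length fragment). The reading frame is followed by the SV40 polyadenylation signal. The short large T antigen fragment annotated just before that signal lies in the SV40-derived region and is not a functional payload according to the record. The additional EGFP copies were inserted by restriction cloning between BspEI (destroyed) and NotI (retained). The depositor notes that the cloning site of the multimeric EGFP vectors differs from that of the parental monomeric pEGFP-N1.

In bacteria the plasmid replicates from a high-copy ColE1/pUC-type origin, and it also carries an f1 phage origin. A single Tn5 aminoglycoside phosphotransferase gene (NeoR/KanR) sits behind both a bacterial bla promoter and the SV40 enhancer/early promoter and ends at the HSV TK polyadenylation signal. It therefore provides kanamycin selection in E. coli and G418 selection in transfected mammalian cells. Small ble and bGH poly(A) matches appear to be incidental fragment annotations.

Placing a sequence in the upstream cloning site should yield an N-terminal fusion to the enlarged fluorescent reporter. According to the associated publication title, this concatemer series is used to quantify the strength of nuclear localization signals. That fits the general idea that a larger EGFP multimer diffuses passively into the nucleus less readily than monomeric EGFP.
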