Features (pLannotate 1.2.2; 17 found; start..end, strand, type, name):
    315..1031    +  CDS            EGFP: EGFP is a basic (constitutively fluorescent) green fluorescent protein published in 1996, derived from Aequorea victoria. It is reported to be a rapidly-maturing weak dimer with moderate acid sensitivity.
   1033..1735    +  CDS            EGFP (fragment): the original enhanced GFP (Yang et al., 1996) mammalian codon-optimized
   1752..1835    +  CDS            large T antigen (fragment): large T antigen from SV40 (simian virus 40)
   1858..1979    +  polyA_signal   SV40 poly(A) signal: SV40 polyadenylation signal
   2013..2441    -  rep_origin     f1 ori (sequence partly withheld): f1 bacteriophage origin of replication; arrow indicates direction of (+) strand synthesis
   2468..2572    +  promoter       AmpR promoter: bla
   2574..2931    +  promoter       SV40 promoter: SV40 enhancer and early promoter
   2966..3760    +  CDS            NeoR/KanR: aminoglycoside phosphotransferase from Tn5; aph(3')-II (or nptII); confers resistance to neomycin, kanamycin, and G418 (Geneticin®)
   3781..3933    +  CDS            ble (fragment): BLE_KLEPN - Experimental evidence at protein level: Swiss-Prot protein existence level 1. Binding protein with a strong affinity to the bleomycin family of antibiotics. Binds to CL990; an antimitotic-antibiotic compound. From Klebsiella pneumoniae.
   3992..4039    +  polyA_signal   HSV TK poly(A) signal: herpes simplex virus thymidine kinase polyadenylation signal (Cole and Stacy, 1985)
   4130..4146    -  polyA_signal   bGH poly(A) signal (fragment): bovine growth hormone polyadenylation signal
   4368..4956    +  rep_origin     ori: high-copy-number ColE1/pMB1/pBR322/pUC origin of replication
   5131..5434    +  enhancer       CMV enhancer: human cytomegalovirus immediate early enhancer
   5435..5638    +  promoter       CMV promoter: human cytomegalovirus (CMV) immediate early promoter
   5661..5697    +  misc_feature   MCS (fragment): multiple cloning site
   5710..5726    +  misc_feature   MCS (fragment): multiple cloning site
   5740..299     +  CDS            EGFP (across the origin): EGFP is a basic (constitutively fluorescent) green fluorescent protein published in 1996, derived from Aequorea victoria. It is reported to be a rapidly-maturing weak dimer with moderate acid sensitivity.
>Addgene plasmid #122163 | p3xEGFP-N1 | addgene full sequence | sequence record 236268 | Addgene NGS Result
ACAAGCTGGAGTACAACTACAACAGCCACAACGTCTATATCATGGCCGACAAGCAGAAGAACGGCATCAA
GGTGAACTTCAAGATCCGCCACAACATCGAGGACGGCAGCGTGCAGCTCGCCGACCACTACCAGCAGAAC
ACCCCCATCGGCGACGGCCCCGTGCTGCTGCCCGACAACCACTACCTGAGCACCCAGTCCGCCCTGAGCA
AAGACCCCAACGAGAAGCGCGATCACATGGTCCTGCTGGAGTTCGTGACCGCCGCCGGGATCACTCTCGG
CATGGACGAGCTGTAYAAGGGTCCGGTCGCCACCATGGTGAGCAAGGGCGAGGAGCTGTTCACCGGGGTG
GTGCCCATCCTGGTCGAGCTGGACGGCGACGTAAACGGCCACAAGTTCAGCGTGTCCGGCGAGGGCGAGG
GCGATGCCACCTACGGCAAGCTGACCCTGAAGTTCATCTGCACCACCGGCAAGCTGCCCGTGCCCTGGCC
CACCCTCGTGACCACCCTGACCTACGGCGTGCAGTGCTTCAGCCGCTACCCCGACCACATGAAGCAGCAC
GACTTCTTCAAGTCCGCCATGCCCGAAGGCTACGTCCAGGAGCGCACCATCTTCTTCAAGGACGACGGCA
ACTACAAGACCCGCGCCGAGGTGAAGTTCGAGGGCGACACCCTGGTGAACCGCATCGAGCTGAAGGGCAT
CGACTTCAAGGAGGACGGCAACATCCTGGGGCACAAGCTGGAGTACAACTACAACAGCCACAACGTCTAT
ATCATGGCCGACAAGCAGAAGAACGGCATCAAGGTGAACTTCAAGATCCGCCACAACATCGAGGACGGCA
GCGTGCAGCTCGCCGACCACTACCAGCAGAACACCCCCATCGGCGACGGCCCCGTGCTGCTGCCCGACAA
CCACTACCTGAGCACCCAGTCCGCCCTGAGCAAAGACCCCAACGAGAAGCGCGATCACATGGTCCTGCTG
GAGTTCGTGACCGCCGCCGGGATCACTCTCGGCATGGACGAGCTGTACAAGGGGAGCTGTTCACCGGGGT
GGTGCCCATCCTGGTCGAGCTGGACGGCGACGTAAACGGCCACAAGTTCAGCGTGTCCGGCGAGGGCGAG
GGCGATGCCACCTACGGCAAGCTGACCCTGAAGTTCATCTGCACCACCGGCAAGCTGCCCGTGCCCTGGC
CCACCCTCGTGACCACCCTGACCTACGGCGTGCAGTGCTTCAGCCGCTACCCCGACCACATGAAGCAGCA
CGACTTCTTCAAGTCCGCCATGCCCGAAGGCTACGTCCAGGAGCGCACCATCTTCTTCAAGGACGACGGC
AACTACAAGACCCGCGCCGAGGTGAAGTTCGAGGGCGACACCCTGGTGAACCGCATCGAGCTGAAGGGCA
TCGACTTCAAGGAGGACGGCAACATCCTGGGGCACAAGCTGGAGTACAACTACAACAGCCACAACGTCTA
TATCATGGCCGACAAGCAGAAGAACGGCATCAAGGTGAACTTCAAGATCCGCCACAACATCGAGGACGGC
AGCGTGCAGCTCGCCGACCACTACCAGCAGAACACCCCCATCGGCGACGGCCCCGTGCTGCTGCCCGACA
ACCACTACCTGAGCACCCAGTCCGCCCTGAGCAAAGACCCCAACGAGAAGCGCGATCACATGGTCCTGCT
GGAGTTCGTGACCGCCGCCGGGATCACTCTCGGCATGGACGAGCTGTACAAGTAAAGCGGCCGCGACTCT
AGATCATAATCAGCCATACCACATTTGTAGAGGTTTTACTTGCTTTAAAAAACCTCCCACACCTCCCCCT
GAACCTGAAACATAAAATGAATGCAATTGTTGTTGTTAACTTGTTTATTGCAGCTTATAATGGTTACAAA
TAAAGCAATAGCATCACAAATTTCACAAATAAAGCATTTTTTTCACTGCATTCTAGTTGTGGTTTGTCCA
AACTCATCAATGTATCTTAAGGCGTAAATTGTAAGCGTTAATATTTTGTTAAAATTCGCGTTAAATTTTT
GTTAAATCAGCTCATTTTTTAACCAATAGGCCGAAATCGGCAAAATCCCTTATAAATCAAAAGAATAGAC
CGAGATAGGGT
[37 nt withheld, positions 2112-2148]
AAAGAACGTGGACTCCAACGTCAAAGG
[49 nt withheld, positions 2176-2224]
T
[91 nt withheld, positions 2226-2316]
G
[124 nt withheld, positions 2318-2441]
CAGGTGGCACTTTTCGGGGAAATGTGCGCGGAACCCCTATTTGTTTATTTTTCTAAATACATTCAAATAT
GTATCCGCTCATGAGACAATAACCCTGATAAATGCTTCAATAATATTGAAAAAGGAAGAGTCCTGAGGCG
GAAAGAACCAGCTGTGGAATGTGTGTCAGTTAGGGTGTGGAAAGTCCCCAGGCTCCCCAGCAGGCAGAAG
TATGCAAAGCATGCATCTCAATTAGTCAGCAACCAGGTGTGGAAAGTCCCCAGGCTCCCCAGCAGGCAGA
AGTATGCAAAGCATGCATCTCAATTAGTCAGCAACCATAGTCCCGCCCCTAACTCCGCCCATCCCGCCCC
TAACTCCGCCCAGTTCCGCCCATTCTCCGCCCCATGGCTGACTAATTTTTTTTATTTATGCAGAGGCCGA
GGCCGCCTCGGCCTCTGAGCTATTCCAGAAGTAGTGAGGAGGCTTTTTTGGAGGCCTAGGCTTTTGCAAA
GATCGATCAAGAGACAGGATGAGGATCGTTTCGCATGATTGAACAAGATGGATTGCACGCAGGTTCTCCG
GCCGCTTGGGTGGAGAGGCTATTCGGCTATGACTGGGCACAACAGACAATCGGCTGCTCTGATGCCGCCG
TGTTCCGGCTGTCAGCGCAGGGGCGCCCGGTTCTTTTTGTCAAGACCAACCTGTCCGGTGCCCTGAATGA
ACTGCAAGACGAGGCAGCGCGGCTATCGTGGCTGGCCACGACGGGCGTTCCTTGCGCAGCTGTGCTCGAC
GTTGTCACTGAAGCGGGAAGGGACTGGCTGCTATTGGGCGAAGTGCCGGGGCAGGATCTCCTGTCATCTC
ACCTTGCTCCTGCCGAGAAAGTATCCATCATGGCTGATGCAATGCGGCGGCTGCATACGCTTGATCCGGC
TACCTGCCCATTCGACCACCAAGCGAAACATCGCATCGAGCGAGCACGTACTCGGATGGAAGCCGGTCTT
GTCGATCAGGATGATCTGGACGAAGAGCATCAGGGGCTCGCGCCAGCCGAACTGTTCGCCAGGCTCAAGG
CGAGCATGCCCGACGGCGAGGATCTCGTCGTGACCCATGGCGATGCCTGCTTGCCGAATATCATGGTGGA
AAATGGCCGCTTTTCTGGATTCATCGACTGTGGCCGGCTGGGTGTGGCGGACCGCTATCAGGACATAGCG
TTGGCTACCCGTGATATTGCTGAAGAGCTTGGCGGCGAATGGGCTGACCGCTTCCTCGTGCTTTACGGTA
TCGCCGCTCCCGATTCGCAGCGCATCGCCTTCTATCGCCTTCTTGACGAGTTCTTCTGAGCGGGACTCTG
GGGTTCGAAATGACCGACCAAGCGACGCCCAACCTGCCATCACGAGATTTCGATTCCACCGCCGCCTTCT
ATGAAAGGTTGGGCTTCGGAATCGTTTTCCGGGACGCCGGCTGGATGATCCTCCAGCGCGGGGATCTCAT
GCTGGAGTTCTTCGCCCACCCTAGGGGGAGGCTAACTGAAACACGGAAGGAGACAATACCGGAAGGAACC
CGCGCTATGACGGCAATAAAAAGACAGAATAAAACGCACGGTGTTGGGTCGTTTGTTCATAAACGCGGGG
TTCGGTCCCAGGGCTGGCACTCTGTCGATACCCCACCGAGACCCCATTGGGGCCAATACGCCCGCGTTTC
TTCCTTTTCCCCACCCCACCCCCCAAGTTCGGGTGAAGGCCCAGGGCTCGCAGCCAACGTCGGGGCGGCA
GGCCCTGCCATAGCCTCAGGTTACTCATATATACTTTAGATTGATTTAAAACTTCATTTTTAATTTAAAA
GGATCTAGGTGAAGATCCTTTTTGATAATCTCATGACCAAAATCCCTTAACGTGAGTTTTCGTTCCACTG
AGCGTCAGACCCCGTAGAAAAGATCAAAGGATCTTCTTGAGATCCTTTTTTTCTGCGCGTAATCTGCTGC
TTGCAAACAAAAAAACCACCGCTACCAGCGGTGGTTTGTTTGCCGGATCAAGAGCTACCAACTCTTTTTC
CGAAGGTAACTGGCTTCAGCAGAGCGCAGATACCAAATACTGTTCTTCTAGTGTAGCCGTAGTTAGGCCA
CCACTTCAAGAACTCTGTAGCACCGCCTACATACCTCGCTCTGCTAATCCTGTTACCAGTGGCTGCTGCC
AGTGGCGATAAGTCGTGTCTTACCGGGTTGGACTCAAGACGATAGTTACCGGATAAGGCGCAGCGGTCGG
GCTGAACGGGGGGTTCGTGCACACAGCCCAGCTTGGAGCGAACGACCTACACCGAACTGAGATACCTACA
GCGTGAGCTATGAGAAAGCGCCACGCTTCCCGAAGGGAGAAAGGCGGACAGGTATCCGGTAAGCGGCAGG
GTCGGAACAGGAGAGCGCACGAGGGAGCTTCCAGGGGGAAACGCCTGGTATCTTTATAGTCCTGTCGGGT
TTCGCCACCTCTGACTTGAGCGTCGATTTTTGTGATGCTCGTCAGGGGGGCGGAGCCTATGGAAAAACGC
CAGCAACGCGGCCTTTTTACGGTTCCTGGCCTTTTGCTGGCCTTTTGCTCACATGTTCTTTCCTGCGTTA
TCCCCTGATTCTGTGGATAACCGTATTACCGCCATGCATTAGTTATTAATAGTAATCAATTACGGGGTCA
TTAGTTCATAGCCCATATATGGAGTTCCGCGTTACATAACTTACGGTAAATGGCCCGCCTGGCTGACCGC
CCAACGACCCCCGCCCATTGACGTCAATAATGACGTATGTTCCCATAGTAACGCCAATAGGGACTTTCCA
TTGACGTCAATGGGTGGAGTATTTACGGTAAACTGCCCACTTGGCAGTACATCAAGTGTATCATATGCCA
AGTACGCCCCCTATTGACGTCAATGACGGTAAATGGCCCGCCTGGCATTATGCCCAGTACATGACCTTAT
GGGACTTTCCTACTTGGCAGTACATCTACGTATTAGTCATCGCTATTACCATGGTGATGCGGTTTTGGCA
GTACATCAATGGGCGTGGATAGCGGTTTGACTCACGGGGATTTCCAAGTCTCCACCCCATTGACGTCAAT
GGGAGTTTGTTTTGGCACCAAAATCAACGGGACTTTCCAAAATGTCGTAACAACTCCGCCCCATTGACGC
AAATGGGCGGTAGGCGTGTACGGTGGGAGGTCTATATAAGCAGAGCTGGTTTAGTGAACCGTCAGATCCG
CTAGCGCTACCGGACTCAGATCTCGAGCTCAAGCTTGAAATCGAATTCCCGCGGGCCCGGGATCCACCGG
TCGCCACCATGGTGAGCAAGGGCGAGGAGCTGTTCACCGGGGTGGTGCCCATCCTGGTCGAGCTGGACGG
CGACGTAAACGGCCACAAGTTCAGCGTGTCCGGCGAGGGCGAGGGCGATGCCACCTACGGCAAGCTGACC
CTGAAGTTCATCTGCACCACCGGCAAGCTGCCCGTGCCCTGGCCCACCCTCGTGACCACCCTGACCTACG
GCGTGCAGTGCTTCAGCCGCTACCCCGACCACATGAAGCAGCACGACTTCTTCAAGTCCGCCATGCCCGA
AGGCTACGTCCAGGAGCGCACCATCTTCTTCAAGGACGACGGCAACTACAAGACCCGCGCCGAGGTGAAG
TTCGAGGGCGACACCCTGGTGAACCGCATCGAGCTGAAGGGCATCGACTTCAAGGAGGACGGCAACATCC
TGGGGC
